Addgene plasmid #229070: pAAV CAG Barcode8
Purpose: Expression mapping
Depositing lab: Scott Sternson. Depositing organization: University of California, San Diego (UCSD).
Backbone
  Vector backbone: pAAV
  Vector type: AAV
Growth in bacteria
  Bacterial resistance: Ampicillin, 100 μg/mL
  Growth temperature: 37°C
  Growth strain: NEB Stable
  Copy number: Unknown
Gene/Insert
  Gene/Insert name: CAG Barcode8
  gRNA/shRNA sequence: ATGCAGGTGTACGCTTTGTCGGATCGCACCGTCCGAAAGGTCCGTGCAACCAAACGTCCAATCTGCGTATCGTTGCCTTGCACCACTGCGACCCAATACCCTTTCCACGAACACTTCCGGAAAGGTTGCAAACGACGTACAAGAAGTATCGGTTAATAATAA
  Species: Synthetic
Terms and licenses: Academic/Nonprofit Terms; Industry Terms: Not Available to Industry
Depositor comments: Barcode sequence listed in "gRNA sequence" field.
How to cite: pAAV CAG Barcode8 was a gift from Scott Sternson (Addgene plasmid # 229070 ; http://n2t.net/addgene:229070 ; RRID:Addgene_229070)
