[The description below was written by a language model from this plasmid's Addgene catalogue record and pLannotate feature annotations shown in this document.]
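Description:
pAAV CAG Barcode8 is an adeno-associated virus transfer plasmid of about 4.9 kb, built on a pAAV backbone and carrying a synthetic barcode sequence under the CAG promoter. It is propagated in E. coli through a high-copy ColE1/pUC-type origin and selected with ampicillin via the β-lactamase gene. An f1 phage origin is also present in the backbone. The record lists a recombination-deficient growth strain, a common choice for keeping the repetitive AAV inverted terminal repeats intact. Short annotated fragments of lacZα and lacI next to the ITRs appear to be leftover backbone sequence rather than functional genes.

The region between the two AAV2 ITRs, which is the part packaged into AAV particles, holds a single expression cassette. It begins with the CAG regulatory unit: a CMV enhancer fragment, the chicken β-actin promoter, and chicken β-actin/rabbit β-globin chimeric intron sequence. The small "HBB" hit is most likely the β-globin exon portion of that intron element. Downstream, an unannotated gap of roughly 200 bp lies before the WPRE, and this is where the Barcode8 insert would be expected to sit, although the feature table does not label it. The depositor notes that the barcode was entered in the gRNA/shRNA field, so it is a barcode and not a guide or hairpin. The WPRE enhances transcript stability and expression, and an SV40 polyadenylation signal terminates the transcript.

No fluorescent reporter, tag or recombinase site is annotated, so the transcribed barcode itself appears to be the readout. The stated purpose is expression mapping, and the name suggests it belongs to a numbered series of barcode vectors. The record does not describe the detection method.
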