Features (pLannotate 1.2.2; 16 found; start..end, strand, type, name):
    171..1031    -  CDS            AmpR: β-lactamase; bla; confers resistance to ampicillin, carbenicillin, and related antibiotics
   1032..1136    -  promoter       AmpR promoter: bla
   1189..1617    -  rep_origin     f1 ori (sequence partly withheld): f1 bacteriophage origin of replication; arrow indicates direction of (+) strand synthesis
   1622..1691    -  CDS            lacZα (fragment): LacZα fragment of β-galactosidase; lacZ fragment
   1686..1818    -  repeat_region  AAV2 ITR (fragment): inverted terminal repeat of adeno-associated virus serotype 2 inverted
   1879..2127    +  enhancer       CMV enhancer (fragment): human cytomegalovirus immediate early enhancer
   2129..2408    +  promoter       chicken β-actin promoter: No description available
   2409..2544    +  intron         hybrid intron (fragment): hybrid between chicken β-actin (CBA) and minute virus of mice (MMV) introns (Gray et al., 2011)
   2633..2763    +  intron         chimeric intron (fragment): chimera between introns from chicken β-actin and rabbit β-globin
   2761..2823    +  CDS            HBB (fragment): HBB_LEPEU - Experimental evidence at protein level: Swiss-Prot protein existence level 1. Involved in oxygen transport from the lung to the various peripheral tissues. From Lepus europaeus (European hare).
   3021..3609    +  misc_feature   WPRE: woodchuck hepatitis virus posttranscriptional regulatory element
   3652..3773    -  polyA_signal   SV40 poly(A) signal: SV40 polyadenylation signal
   3796..3864    -  CDS            large T antigen (fragment): large T antigen from SV40 (simian virus 40)
   3935..4064    +  repeat_region  AAV2 ITR: inverted terminal repeat of adeno-associated virus serotype 2 inverted
   4058..4114    -  CDS            lacI (fragment): lac repressor; lacI; The lac repressor binds to the lac operator to inhibit transcription in E. coli. This inhibition can be relieved by adding lactose or isopropyl-β-D-thiogalactopyranoside (IPTG).
   4297..4885    -  rep_origin     ori: high-copy-number ColE1/pMB1/pBR322/pUC origin of replication
>Addgene plasmid #229070 | pAAV CAG Barcode8 | addgene full sequence | sequence record 455094 | Addgene NGS Result
GAAGATCCTTTGATCTTTTCTACGGGGTCTGACGCTCAGTGGAACGAAAACTCACGTTAAGGGATTTTGG
TCATGAGATTATCAAAAAGGATCTTCACCTAGATCCTTTTAAATTAAAAATGAAGTTTTAAATCAATCTA
AAGTATATATGAGTAAACTTGGTCTGACAGTTACCAATGCTTAATCAGTGAGGCACCTATCTCAGCGATC
TGTCTATTTCGTTCATCCATAGTTGCCTGACTCCCCGTCGTGTAGATAACTACGATACGGGAGGGCTTAC
CATCTGGCCCCAGTGCTGCAATGATACCGCGAGACCCACGCTCACCGGCTCCAGATTTATCAGCAATAAA
CCAGCCAGCCGGAAGGGCCGAGCGCAGAAGTGGTCCTGCAACTTTATCCGCCTCCATCCAGTCTATTAAT
TGTTGCCGGGAAGCTAGAGTAAGTAGTTCGCCAGTTAATAGTTTGCGCAACGTTGTTGCCATTGCTACAG
GCATCGTGGTGTCACGCTCGTCGTTTGGTATGGCTTCATTCAGCTCCGGTTCCCAACGATCAAGGCGAGT
TACATGATCCCCCATGTTGTGCAAAAAAGCGGTTAGCTCCTTCGGTCCTCCGATCGTTGTCAGAAGTAAG
TTGGCCGCAGTGTTATCACTCATGGTTATGGCAGCACTGCATAATTCTCTTACTGTCATGCCATCCGTAA
GATGCTTTTCTGTGACTGGTGAGTACTCAACCAAGTCATTCTGAGAATAGTGTATGCGGCGACCGAGTTG
CTCTTGCCCGGCGTCAATACGGGATAATACCGCGCCACATAGCAGAACTTTAAAAGTGCTCATCATTGGA
AAACGTTCTTCGGGGCGAAAACTCTCAAGGATCTTACCGCTGTTGAGATCCAGTTCGATGTAACCCACTC
GTGCACCCAACTGATCTTCAGCATCTTTTACTTTCACCAGCGTTTCTGGGTGAGCAAAAACAGGAAGGCA
AAATGCCGCAAAAAAGGGAATAAGGGCGACACGGAAATGTTGAATACTCATACTCTTCCTTTTTCAATAT
TATTGAAGCATTTATCAGGGTTATTGTCTCATGAGCGGATACATATTTGAATGTATTTAGAAAAATAAAC
AAATAGGGGTTCCGCGCACATTTCCCCGAAAAGTGCCACCTAAATTGTAAGCGTTAATATTTTGTTAAAA
TTCGCGTTAAATTTTTGTTAAATCAGCTCATTTTTTAACCAATAGGCCGAAATCGGCAAAATCCCTTATA
AATCAAAAGAATAGACCGAGATAGGGT
[37 nt withheld, positions 1288-1324]
AAAGAACGTGGACTCCAACGTCAAAGG
[49 nt withheld, positions 1352-1400]
T
[91 nt withheld, positions 1402-1492]
G
[124 nt withheld, positions 1494-1617]
CCCATTCGCCATTCAGGCTGCGCAACTGTTGGGAAGGGCGATCGGTGCGGGCCTCTTCGCTATTACGCCA
GCTGCGCGCTCGCTCGCTCACTGAGGCCGCCCGGGCAAAGCCCGGGCGTCGGGCGACCTTTGGTCGCCCG
GCCTCAGTGAGCGAGCGAGCGCGCAGAGAGGGAGTGGCCAACTCCATCACTAGGGGTTCCTTGTAGTTAA
TGATTAACCCGCCATGCTACTTATCTACGTAGCCATGCTCTAGGAAGAGTACCATTGACGTCAATAATGA
CGTATGTTCCCATAGTAACGCCAATAGGGACTTTCCATTGACGTCAATGGGTGGAGTATTTACGGTAAAC
TGCCCACTTGGCAGTACATCAAGTGTATCATATGCCAAGTACGCCCCCTATTGACGTCAATGACGGTAAA
TGGCCCGCCTGGCATTATGCCCAGTACATGACCTTATGGGACTTTCCTACTTGGCAGTACATCTACGTAT
TAGTCATCGCTATTACCATGGTCGAGGTGAGCCCCACGTTCTGCTTCACTCTCCCCATCTCCCCCCCCTC
CCCACCCCCAATTTTGTATTTATTTATTTTTTAATTATTTTGTGCAGCGATGGGGGCGGGGGGGGGGGGG
GGGGGCGCGCGCCGGGGGGGGGGGGGGGGGGSGGGGGGSGGGGSGGGGSGRGGSGGAGAGGTGCGGCGGC
AGCCAATCAGAGCGGCGCGCTCCGAAAGTTTCCTTTTATGGCGAGGCGGCGGCGGCGGCGGCCCTATAAA
AAGCGAAGCGCGCGGCGGGCGGGAGTCGCTGCGCGCTGCCTTCGCCCCGTGCCCCGCTCCGCCGCCGCCT
CGCGCCGCCCGCCCCGGCTCTGACTGACCGCGTTACTCCCACAGGTGAGCGGGCGGGACGGCCCTTCTCC
TCCGGGCTGTAATTAGCGCTTGGTTTAATGACGGCTTGTTTCTTTTCTGTGGCTGCGTGAAAGCCTTGAG
GGGCTCCGGGAGGGCCCTTTGTGCGGGGGGAGCGGCTCGGGGCTGTCCGCGGGGGGACGGCTGCCTTCGG
GGGGGACGGGGCAGGGCGGGGTTCGGCTTCTGGCGTGTGACCGGCGGCTCTAGAGCCTCTGCTAACCATG
TTCATGCCTTCTTCTTTTTCCTACAGCTCCTGGGCAACGTGCTGGTTATTGTGCTGTCTCATCATTTTGG
CAAAGAATTGGATCCGCCACCACTAGTGCCACCATGCAGGTGTACGCTTTGTCGGATCGCACCGTCCGAA
AGGTCCGTGCAACCAAACGTCCAATCTGCGTATCGTTGCCTTGCACCACTGCGACCCAATACCCTTTCCA
CGAACACTTCCGGAAAGGTTGCAAACGACGTACAAGAAGTATCGGTTAATAATAAGCTAGCAAGCTTATC
GATAATCAACCTCTGGATTACAAAATTTGTGAAAGATTGACTGGTATTCTTAACTATGTTGCTCCTTTTA
CGCTATGTGGATACGCTGCTTTAATGCCTTTGTATCATGCTATTGCTTCCCGTATGGCTTTCATTTTCTC
CTCCTTGTATAAATCCTGGTTGCTGTCTCTTTATGAGGAGTTGTGGCCCGTTGTCAGGCAACGTGGCGTG
GTGTGCACTGTGTTTGCTGACGCAACCCCCACTGGTTGGGGCATTGCCACCACCTGTCAGCTCCTTTCCG
GGACTTTCGCTTTCCCCCTCCCTATTGCCACGGCGGAACTCATCGCCGCCTGCCTTGCCCGCTGCTGGAC
AGGGGCTCGGCTGTTGGGCACTGACAATTCCGTGGTGTTGTCGGGGAAATCATCGTCCTTTCCTTGGCTG
CTCGCCTGTGTTGCCACCTGGATTCTGCGCGGGACGTCCTTCTGCTACGTCCCTTCGGCCCTCAATCCAG
CGGACCTTCCTTCCCGCGGCCTGCTGCCGGCTCTGCGGCCTCTTCCGCGTCTTCGCCTTCGCCCTCAGAC
GAGTCGGATCTCCCTTTGGGCCGCCTCCCCGCATCGATACCGTCGACCCGGGCGGCCGCTTCGAGCAGAC
ATGATAAGATACATTGATGAGTTTGGACAAACCACAACTAGAATGCAGTGAAAAAAATGCTTTATTTGTG
AAATTTGTGATGCTATTGCTTTATTTGTAACCATTATAAGCTGCAATAAACAAGTTAACAACAACAATTG
CATTCATTTTATGTTTCAGGTTCAGGGGGAGATGTGGGAGGTTTTTTAAAGCAAGTAAAACCTCTACAAA
TGTGGTAAAATCGATAAGGATCTTCCTAGAGCATGGCTACGTAGATAAGTAGCATGGCGGGTTAATCATT
AACTACAAGGAACCCCTAGTGATGGAGTTGGCCACTCCCTCTCTGCGCGCTCGCTCACTGAGGCCGGGCG
ACCAAAGGTCGCCCGACGCCCGGGCTTTGCCCGGGCGGCCTCAGTGAGCGAGCGAGCGCGCAGCTGCATT
AATGAATCGGCCAACGCGCGGGGAGAGGCGGTTTGCGTATTGGGCGCTCTTCCGCTTCCTCGCTCACTGA
CTCGCTGCGCTCGGTCGTTCGGCTGCGGCGAGCGGTATCAGCTCACTCAAAGGCGGTAATACGGTTATCC
ACAGAATCAGGGGATAACGCAGGAAAGAACATGTGAGCAAAAGGCCAGCAAAAGGCCAGGAACCGTAAAA
AGGCCGCGTTGCTGGCGTTTTTCCATAGGCTCCGCCCCCCTGACGAGCATCACAAAAATCGACGCTCAAG
TCAGAGGTGGCGAAACCCGACAGGACTATAAAGATACCAGGCGTTTCCCCCTGGAAGCTCCCTCGTGCGC
TCTCCTGTTCCGACCCTGCCGCTTACCGGATACCTGTCCGCCTTTCTCCCTTCGGGAAGCGTGGCGCTTT
CTCATAGCTCACGCTGTAGGTATCTCAGTTCGGTGTAGGTCGTTCGCTCCAAGCTGGGCTGTGTGCACGA
ACCCCCCGTTCAGCCCGACCGCTGCGCCTTATCCGGTAACTATCGTCTTGAGTCCAACCCGGTAAGACAC
GACTTATCGCCACTGGCAGCAGCCACTGGTAACAGGATTAGCAGAGCGAGGTATGTAGGCGGTGCTACAG
AGTTCTTGAAGTGGTGGCCTAACTACGGCTACACTAGAAGAACAGTATTTGGTATCTGCGCTCTGCTGAA
GCCAGTTACCTTCGGAAAAAGAGTTGGTAGCTCTTGATCCGGCAAACAAACCACCGCTGGTAGCGGTGGT
TTTTTTGTTTGCAAGCAGCAGATTACGCGCAGAAAAAAAGGATCTCAA
